Addgene plasmid #170512: pAC-U63-gRNA2.1
Purpose: (Empty Backbone) gRNA cloning vector containing a U6:3 promoter and a gRNA2.1 scaffold.
Depositing lab: Chun Han. Depositing organization: Cornell University. Publication: Upgraded CRISPR/Cas9 tools for tissue-specific mutagenesis in Drosophila. Koreman GT, Xu Y, Hu Q, Zhang Z, Allen SE, Wolfner MF, Wang B, Han C. Proc Natl Acad Sci U S A. 2021 Apr 6;118(14). pii: 2014255118. doi: 10.1073/pnas.2014255118. PubMed 33782117.
Backbone
  Vector backbone: pAC
  Backbone size (bp): 8703
  Vector type: Insect Expression, CRISPR
  Promoter: U6:3
  Selectable markers: mini-white
Growth in bacteria
  Bacterial resistance: Ampicillin, 100 μg/mL
  Growth temperature: 37°C
  Growth strain: DH5alpha
  Copy number: High Copy
Gene/Insert
  Cloning method: Gibson Cloning
Terms and licenses: Academic/Nonprofit Terms; Industry Terms: Not Available to Industry
Depositor comments: For more information about the Han Lab Drosophila Transgenic Vectors, please visit: https://han.wicmb.cornell.edu/han-lab-drosophila-transgenic-vectors/
How to cite: pAC-U63-gRNA2.1 was a gift from Chun Han (Addgene plasmid # 170512 ; http://n2t.net/addgene:170512 ; RRID:Addgene_170512)
