[The description below was written by a language model from this plasmid's Addgene catalogue record and pLannotate feature annotations shown in this document.]
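Description:
pAC-U63-gRNA2.1 is an empty guide RNA cloning vector for CRISPR/Cas9 work in Drosophila, built on the pAC transgenic backbone (about 8.7 kb). In bacteria it is maintained as a high-copy plasmid through a ColE1/pUC-type origin and selected with ampicillin via the β-lactamase gene and its native promoter. Short remnants of rop and the pBR322 bom region are also annotated, but these are only backbone fragments.

The functional cassette consists of the Drosophila U6:3 promoter, an RNA polymerase III promoter suited to producing small, uncapped transcripts, placed upstream of the gRNA2.1 scaffold. The automated annotation recognises the scaffold only as a partial match to the Streptococcus pyogenes tracrRNA, which is consistent with a modified scaffold, although the record does not describe the modifications. No targeting spacer is present. Users insert their own spacer sequence(s) between promoter and scaffold, with Gibson assembly listed as the cloning method.

For fly transgenesis the plasmid carries two integration options: P element 5' and 3' ends, which allow transposase-mediated insertion, and a φC31 attB site for site-specific integration into attP landing sites. A mini-white gene provides an eye-colour marker for identifying transformants in a white mutant background. A few additional mini-white fragments in the table appear to be backbone remnants or annotation artefacts. The vector belongs to a toolkit for tissue-specific mutagenesis in Drosophila. In that approach, flies carrying a gRNA transgene would typically be combined with a separately supplied Cas9 source, which this plasmid does not encode.
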