Features (pLannotate 1.2.2; 14 found; start..end, strand, type, name):
      1..233     -  misc_feature   P element 3' end: P element 3' end
    264..681     +  promoter       dU6-3 promoter: RNA polymerase III promoter for Drosophila U6-3 snRNA (Port et al., 2014)
    725..768     +  misc_RNA       tracrRNA (fragment): trans-activating CRISPR RNA for the Streptococcus pyogenes CRISPR/Cas9 system
    934..5053    +  gene           mini-white: white; This modified version of the white gene lacks part of the first intron.
   5064..5649    -  misc_feature   P element 5' end: No description available
   5650..5878    -  CDS            mini-white (fragment): Drosophila white gene eye color pigment; white; This is a modified version of the white gene lacking part of the first intron.
   5884..6472    -  rep_origin     ori: high-copy-number ColE1/pMB1/pBR322/pUC origin of replication
   6643..7503    -  CDS            AmpR: β-lactamase; bla; confers resistance to ampicillin, carbenicillin, and related antibiotics
   7504..7608    -  promoter       AmpR promoter: bla
   7703..7738    +  CDS            rop (fragment): Rop protein, which maintains plasmids at low copy number; rop
   7840..7890    +  misc_feature   bom (fragment): basis of mobility region from pBR322
   8083..8152    -  protein_bind   attB: attB site for the φC31 integrase (Groth et al., 2000) phage φC31 integrase
   8172..8194    +  misc_feature   bom (fragment): basis of mobility region from pBR322
   8193..1       -  gene           mini-white (fragment) (across the origin): white; This modified version of the white gene lacks part of the first intron.
>Addgene plasmid #170512 | pAC-U63-gRNA2.1 | addgene full sequence | sequence record 334652 | Addgene NGS Result
CATGATGAAATAACATAAGGTGGTCCCGTCGGCAAGAGACATCCACTTAACGTATGCTTGCAATAAGTGC
GAGTGAAAGGAATAGTATTCTGAGTGTCGTATTGAGTCTGAGTGAGACAGCGATATGATTGTTGATTAAC
CCTTAGCATGTCCGTGGGGTTTGAATTAACTCATAATATTAATTAGACGAAATTATTTTTAAAGTTTTAT
TTTTAATAATTTGCGAGTACGCAAAGCTTGGCTGCAGTCGACGCTAGCATATGTTTGCTCACCTGTGATT
GCTCCTACTCAAATACAAAAACATCAAATTTTCTGTCAATAAAGCATATTTATTTATATTTATTTTACAG
GAAAGAATTCCTTTTAAAGTGTATTTTAACCTATAATGAAAAACGATTAAAAAAAATACATAAAATAATT
CGAAAATTTTTGAATAGCCCAGGTTGATAAAAATTCATTTCATACGTTTTATAACTTATGCCCCTAAGTA
TTTTTTGACCATAGTGTTTCAATTCTACATTAATTTTACAGAGTAGAATGAAACGCCACCTACTCAGCCA
AGAGGCGAAAAGGTTAGCTCGCCAAGCAGAGAGGGCGCCAGTGCTCACTACTTTTTATAATTCTCAACTT
CTTTTTCCAGACTCAGTTCGTATATATAGACCTATTTTCAATTTAACGTCGCAAGGAAGAGCGAGGCTCT
TCTTGTGTTTAAGAGCTATGCTGGAAACAGCATAGCAAGTTTAAATAAGGCTAGTCCGTTATCAACTTTG
CTGGAAACAGCAAAGTGGCACCGAGTCGGTGCTTTTTTTGCCTACCTGGAGCCTGAGAGTTGTTCAATAA
AATAAAAATGTTTCGTTTTTTTGCTTTCGCCAGTATTTATTATTTTTCATCAATATGTATTCAATTTGGT
ATGTATTTACTAGTGGCCTAATTCTAGTATGTATGTAAGTTAATAAAACCCATTTTTGCGGAAAGTAGAT
AAAAAAAACATTTTTTTTTTTTACTGCACTGGATATCATTGAACTTATCTGATCAGTTTTAAATTTACTT
CGATCCAAGGGTATTTGATGTACCAGGTTCTTTCGATTACCTCTCACTCAAAATGACATTCCACTCAAAG
TCAGCGCTGTTTGCCTCCTTCTCTGTCCACAGAAATATCGCCGTCTCTTTCGCCGCTGCGTCCGCTATCT
CTTTCGCCACCGTTTGTAGCGTTACGTAGCGTCAATGTCCGCCTTCAGTTGCATTTTGTCAGCGGTTTCG
TGACGAAGCTCCAAGCGGTTTACGCCATCAATTAAACACAAAGTGCTGTGCCAAAACTCCTCTCGCTTCT
TATTTTTGTTTGTTTTTTGAGTGATTGGGGTGGTGATTGGTTTTGGGTGGGTAAGCAGGGGAAAGTGTGA
AAAATCCCGGCAATGGGCCAAGAGGATCAGGAGCTATTAATTCGCGGAGGCAGCAAACACCCATCTGCCG
AGCATCTGAACAATGTGAGTAGTACATGTGCATACATCTTAAGTTCACTTGATCTATAGGAACTGCGATT
GCAACATCAAATTGTCTGCGGCGTGAGAACTGCGACCCACAAAAATCCCAAACCGCAATTGCACAAACAA
ATAGTGACACGAAACAGATTATTCTGGTAGCTGTTCTCGCTATATAAGACAATTTTTGAGATCATATCAT
GATCAAGACATCTAAAGGCATTCATTTTCGACTATATTCTTTTTTACAAAAAATATAACAACCAGATATT
TTAAGCTGATCCTAGATGCACAAAAAATAAATAAAAGTATAAACCTACTTCGTAGGATACTTCGGGGTAC
TTTTTGTTCGGGGTTAGATGAGCATAACGCTTGTAGTTGATATTTGAGATCCCCTATCATTGCAGGGTGA
CAGCGGAGCGGCTTCGCAGAGCTGCATTAACCAGGGCTTCGGGCAGGCCAAAAACTACGGCACGCTCCGG
CCACCCAGTCCGCCGGAGGACTCCGGTTCAGGGAGCGGCCAACTAGCCGAGAACCTCACCTATGCCTGGC
ACAATATGGACATCTTTGGGGCGGTCAATCAGCCGGGCTCCGGATGGCGGCAGCTGGTCAACCGGACACG
CGGACTATTCTGCAACGAGCGACACATACCGGCGCCCAGGAAACATTTGCTCAAGAACGGTGAGTTTCTA
TTCGCAGTCGGCTGATCTGTGTGAAATCTTAATAAAGGGTCCAATTACCAATTTGAAACTCAGTTTGCGG
CGTGGCCTATCCGGGCGAACTTTTGGCCGTGATGGGCAGTTCCGGTGCCGGAAAGACGACCCTGCTGAAT
GCCCTTGCCTTTCGATCGCCGCAGGGCATCCAAGTATCGCCATCCGGGATGCGACTGCTCAATGGCCAAC
CTGTGGACGCCAAGGAGATGCAGGCCAGGTGCGCCTATGTCCAGCAGGATGACCTCTTTATCGGCTCCCT
AACGGCCAGGGAACACCTGATTTTCCAAGCCATGGTGCGGATGCCACGACATCTGACCTATCGGCAGCGA
GTGGCCCGCGTGGATCAGGTGATCCAGGAGCTTTCGCTCAGCAAATGTCAGCACACGATCATCGGTGTGC
CCGGCAGGGTGAAAGGTCTGTCCGGCGGAGAAAGGAAGCGTCTGGCATTCGCCTCCGAGGCTCTAACCGA
TCCGCCGCTTCTGATCTGCGATGAGCCCACCTCCGGACTGGACTCCTTTACCGCCCACAGCGTCGTCCAG
GTGCTGAAGAAGCTGTCGCAGAAGGGCAAGACCGTCATCCTGACCATTCATCAGCCGTCTTCCGAGCTGT
TTGAGCTCTTTGACAAGATCCTTCTGATGGCCGAGGGCAGGGTAGCTTTCTTGGGCACTCCCAGCGAAGC
CGTCGACTTCTTTTCCTAGTGAGTTCGATGTGTTTATTAAGGGTATCTAGTATTACATAACATCTCAACT
CCTATCCAGCGTGGGTGCCCAGTGTCCTACCAACTACAATCCGGCGGACTTTTACGTACAGGTGTTGGCC
GTTGTGCCCGGACGGGAGATCGAGTCCCGTGATCGGATCGCCAAGATATGCGACAATTTTGCCATTAGCA
AAGTAGCCCGGGATATGGAGCAGTTGTTGGCCACCAAAAATCTGGAGAAGCCACTGGAGCAGCCGGAGAA
TGGGTACACCTACAAGGCCACCTGGTTCATGCAGTTCCGGGCGGTCCTGTGGCGATCCTGGCTGTCGGTG
CTCAAGGAACCACTCCTCGTAAAAGTGCGACTTATTCAGACAACGGTGAGTGGTTCCAGTGGAAACAAAT
GATATAACGCTTACAATTCTTGGAAACAAATTCGCTAGATTTTAGATAGAATTGCCTGATTCCACACCCT
TCTTAGTTTTTTTCAATGAGATGTATAGTTTATAGTTTTGCAGAAGATAAATAAATTTCATTTAACTCGC
GAATATTAATGAGATGCGAGTAACATTTTAATTTGCAGATGGTTGCCATCTTGATTGGCCTCATCTTTTT
GGGCCAACAACTCACGCAAGTGGGTGTGATGAATATCAACGGAGCCATCTTCCTCTTCCTGACCAACATG
ACCTTTCAAAACGTCTTTGCCACGATAAATGTAAGTCATGTTTAGAATACATTTGCATTTCAATAATTTA
CTAACTTTCTAATGAATCGATTCGATTTAGGTGTTCACCTCAGAGCTGCCAGTTTTTATGAGGGAGGCCC
GAAGTCGACTTTATCGCTGTGACACATACTTTCTGGGCAAAACGATTGCCGAATTGCCGCTTTTTCTCAC
AGTGCCACTGGTCTTCACGGCGATTGCCTATCCGATGATCGGACTGCGGGCCGGAGTGCTGCACTTCTTC
AACTGCCTGGCGCTGGTCACTCTGGTGGCCAATGTGTCAACGTCCTTCGGATATCTAATATCCTGCGCCA
GCTCCTCGACCTCGATGGCGCTGTCTGTGGGTCCGCCGGTTATCATACCATTCCTGCTCTTTGGCGGCTT
CTTCTTGAACTCGGGCTCGGTGCCAGTATACCTCAAATGGTTGTCGTACCTCTCATGGTTCCGTTACGCC
AACGAGGGTCTGCTGATTAACCAATGGGCGGACGTGGAGCCGGGCGAAATTAGCTGCACATCGTCGAACA
CCACGTGCCCCAGTTCGGGCAAGGTCATCCTGGAGACGCTTAACTTCTCCGCCGCCGATCTGCCGCTGGA
CTACGTGGGTCTGGCCATTCTCATCGTGAGCTTCCGGGTGCTCGCATATCTGGCTCTAAGACTTCGGGCC
CGACGCAAGGAGTAGCCGACATATATCCGAAATAACTGCTTGTTTTTTTTTTTTACCATTATTACCATCG
TGTTTACTGTTTATTGCCCCCTCAAAAAGCTAATGTAATTATATTTGTGCCAATAAAAACAAGATATGAC
CTATAGAATACAAGTATTTCCCCTTCGAACATCCCCACAAGTAGACTTTGGATTTGTCTTCTAACCAAAA
GACTTACACACCTGCATACCTTACATCAAAAACTCGTTTATCGCTACATAAAACACCGGGATATATTTTT
TATATACATACTTTTCAAATCGCGCGCCCTCTTCATAATTCACCTCCACCACACCACGTTTCGTAGTTGC
TCTTTCGCTGTCTCCCACCCGCTCTCCGCAACACATTCACCTTTTGTTCGACGACCTTGGAGCGACTGTC
GTTAGTTCCGCGCGATTCGGTTCGCTCAAATGGTTCCGAGTGGTTCATTTCGTCTCAATAGAAATTAGTA
ATAAATATTTGTATGTACAATTTATTTGCTCCAATATATTTGTATATATTTCCCTCACAGCTATATTTAT
TCTAATTTAATATTATGACTTTTTAAGGTAATTTTTTGTGACCTGTTCGGAGTGATTAGCGTTACAATTT
GAACTGAAAGTGACATCCAGTGTTTGTTCCTTGTGTAGATGCATCTCAAAAAAATGGTGGGCATAATAGT
GTTGTTTATATATATCAAAAATAACAACTATAATAATAAGAATACATTTAATTTAGAAAATGCTTGGATT
TCACTGGAACTAGAATTAATTCGGCTGCTGCTCTAAACGACGCATTTCGTACTCCAAAGTACGAATTTTT
TCCCTCAAGCTCTTATTTTCATTAAACAATGAACAGGACCTAACGCACAGTCACGTTATTGTTTACATAA
ATGATTTTTTTTACTATTCAAACTTACTCTGTTTGTGTACTCCCACTGGTATAGCCTTCTTTTATCTTTT
CTGGTTCAGGCTCTATCACTTTACTAGGTACGGCATCTGCGTTGAGTCGCCTCCTTTTAAATGTCTGACC
TTTTGCAGGTGCAGCCTTCCACTGCGAATCATTAAAGTGGGTATCACAAATTTGGGAGTTTTCACCAAGG
CTGCACCCAAGGCTCTGCTCCCACAATTTTCTCTTAATAGCACACTTCGGCACGTGAATTAATTTTACTC
CAGTCACAGCTTTGCAGCAAAATTTGCAATATTTCATTTTTTTTTATTCCACGTAAGGGTTAATGTTTTC
AAAAAAAAATTCGTCCGCACACAACCTTTCCTCTCAACAAGCAAACGTGCACTGAATTTAAGTGTATACT
TCGGTAAGCTTCGGCTATCGACGGGACCACCTTATGTTATTTCATCATGGGCCAGACCCACGTAGTCCAG
CGGCAGATCGGCGGCGGAGAAGTTAAGCGTCTCCAGGATGACCTTGCCCGAACTGGGGCACGTGGTGTTC
GACGATGTGCAGCTAATTTCGCCCGGCTCCACGTCCGCCCATTGGTTAATCAGCAGACCCTCGTTGGCGT
AACGGAACCATGAGAGGTACGACAACCATTTGAGGTATACTGGCACCGAGCCCGAGTTCAAGAAGAAGGC
GTTTTTCCATAGGCTCCGCCCCCCTGACGAGCATCACAAAAATCGACGCTCAAGTCAGAGGTGGCGAAAC
CCGACAGGACTATAAAGATACCAGGCGTTTCCCCCTGGAAGCTCCCTCGTGCGCTCTCCTGTTCCGACCC
TGCCGCTTACCGGATACCTGTCCGCCTTTCTCCCTTCGGGAAGCGTGGCGCTTTCTCATAGCTCACGCTG
TAGGTATCTCAGTTCGGTGTAGGTCGTTCGCTCCAAGCTGGGCTGTGTGCACGAACCCCCCGTTCAGCCC
GACCGCTGCGCCTTATCCGGTAACTATCGTCTTGAGTCCAACCCGGTAAGACACGACTTATCGCCACTGG
CAGCAGCCACTGGTAACAGGATTAGCAGAGCGAGGTATGTAGGCGGTGCTACAGAGTTCTTGAAGTGGTG
GCCTAACTACGGCTACACTAGAAGAACAGTATTTGGTATCTGCGCTCTGCTGAAGCCAGTTACCTTCGGA
AAAAGAGTTGGTAGCTCTTGATCCGGCAAACAAACCACCGCTGGTAGCGGTGGTTTTTTTGTTTGCAAGC
AGCAGATTACGCGCAGAAAAAAAGGATCTCAAGAAGATCCTTTGATCTTTTCTACGGGGTCTGACGCTCA
GTGGAACGAAAACTCACGTTAAGGGATTTTGGTCATGAGATTATCAAAAAGGATCTTCACCTAGATCCTT
TTAAATTAAAAATGAAGTTTTAAATCAATCTAAAGTATATATGAGTAAACTTGGTCTGACAGTTACCAAT
GCTTAATCAGTGAGGCACCTATCTCAGCGATCTGTCTATTTCGTTCATCCATAGTTGCCTGACTCCCCGT
CGTGTAGATAACTACGATACGGGAGGGCTTACCATCTGGCCCCAGTGCTGCAATGATACCGCGAGACCCA
CGCTCACCGGCTCCAGATTTATCAGCAATAAACCAGCCAGCCGGAAGGGCCGAGCGCAGAAGTGGTCCTG
CAACTTTATCCGCCTCCATCCAGTCTATTAATTGTTGCCGGGAAGCTAGAGTAAGTAGTTCGCCAGTTAA
TAGTTTGCGCAACGTTGTTGCCATTGCTACAGGCATCGTGGTGTCACGCTCGTCGTTTGGTATGGCTTCA
TTCAGCTCCGGTTCCCAACGATCAAGGCGAGTTACATGATCCCCCATGTTGTGCAAAAAAGCGGTTAGCT
CCTTCGGTCCTCCGATCGTTGTCAGAAGTAAGTTGGCCGCAGTGTTATCACTCATGGTTATGGCAGCACT
GCATAATTCTCTTACTGTCATGCCATCCGTAAGATGCTTTTCTGTGACTGGTGAGTACTCAACCAAGTCA
TTCTGAGAATAGTGTATGCGGCGACCGAGTTGCTCTTGCCCGGCGTCAATACGGGATAATACCGCGCCAC
ATAGCAGAACTTTAAAAGTGCTCATCATTGGAAAACGTTCTTCGGGGCGAAAACTCTCAAGGATCTTACC
GCTGTTGAGATCCAGTTCGATGTAACCCACTCGTGCACCCAACTGATCTTCAGCATCTTTTACTTTCACC
AGCGTTTCTGGGTGAGCAAAAACAGGAAGGCAAAATGCCGCAAAAAAGGGAATAAGGGCGACACGGAAAT
GTTGAATACTCATACTCTTCCTTTTTCAATATTATTGAAGCATTTATCAGGGTTATTGTCTCATGAGCGG
ATACATATTTGAATGTATTTAGAAAAATAAACAAATAGGGGTTCCGCGCACATTTCCCCGAAAAGTGCCA
CCTGACGTCTAAGAAACCATTATTATCATGACATTAACCTATAAAAATAGGCGTATCACGAGGCCCTTTC
GTCTCGCGCGTTTCGGTGATGACGGTGAAAACCTCTGACACATGCAGCTCCCGGAGACGGTCACAGCTTG
TCTGTAAGCGGATGCCGGGAGCAGACAAGCCCGTCAGGGCGCGTCAGCGGGTGTTGGCGGGTGTCGGGGC
TGGCTTAACTATGCGGCATCAGAGCAGATTGTACTGAGAGTGCACCATATCGACATGCCCGCCGTGACCG
TCGAGAACCCGCTGACGCTGCCCCGCGTATCCGCACCCGCCGACGCCGTCGCACGTCCCGTGCTCACCGT
GACCACCGCGCCCAGCGGTTTCGAGGGCGAGGGCTTCCCGGTGCGCCGCGCGTTCGCCGGGATCAACTAC
CGCCACCTCGACCCGTTCATCATGATGGACCAGATGGGTGAGGTGGAGTACGCGCCCGGGGAGCCCAAGG
GCACGCCCTGGCACCCGCACCGCGGCTTCGAGACCGTGACCTACATCGTCGATATGCGGTGTGAAATACC
GCACCGAATCGCGCGGAACTAACGACAGTCGCTCCAAGGTCGTCGAACAAAAGGTGAATGTGTTGCGGAG
AGCGGGTGGGAGACAGCGAAAGAGCAACTACGAAACGTGGTGTGGTGGAGGTGAATTATGAAGAGGGCGC
GCGATTTGAAAAGTATGTATATAAAAAATATATCCCGGTGTTTTATGTAGCGATAAACGAGTTTTTGATG
TAAGGTATGCAGGTGTGTAAGTCTTTTGGTTAGAAGACAAATCCAAAGTCTACTTGTGGGGATGTTCGAA
GGGGAAATACTTGTATTCTATAGGTCATATCTTGTTTTTATTGGCACAAATATAATTACATTAGCTTTTT
GAGGGGGCAATAAACAGTAAACACGATGGTAATAATGGTAAAAAAAAAAAACAAGCAGTTATTTCGGATA
TATGTCGGCTACTCCTTGCGTCGGGCCCGAAGTCTTAGAGCCAGATATGCGAGCACCCGGAAGCTCACGA
TGAGAATGGCCAGAC
